>Addgene plasmid #91455 | pHH0103_MATK-1/1 | addgene full sequence | sequence record 192336 | Addgene NGS Result
TTAACCTATAAAAATAGGCGTATCACGAGGCCCTTTCGTCTTCAAGAATTCCCGACACCATCGAATGGTG
CAAAACCTTTCGCGGTATGGCATGATAGCGCCCGGAAGAGAGTCAATTCAGGGTGGTGAATGTGAAACCA
GTAACGTTATACGATGTCGCAGAGTATGCCGGTGTCTCTTATCAGACCGTTTCCCGCGTGGTGAACCAGG
CCAGCCACGTTTCTGCGAAAACGCGGGAAAAAGTGGAAGCGGCGATGGCGGAGCTGAATTACATTCCCAA
CCGCGTGGCACAACAACTGGCGGGCAAACAGTCGTTGCTGATTGGCGTTGCCACCTCCAGTCTGGCCCTG
CACGCGCCGTCGCAAATTGTCGCGGCGATTAAATCTCGCGCCGATCAACTGGGTGCCAGCGTGGTGGTGT
CGATGGTAGAACGAAGCGGCGTCGAAGCCTGTAAAGCGGCGGTGCACAATCTTCTCGCGCAACGCGTCAG
TGGGCTGATCATTAACTATCCGCTGGATGACCAGGATGCCATTGCTGTGGAAGCTGCCTGCACTAATGTT
CCGGCGTTATTTCTTGATGTCTCTGACCAGACACCCATCAACAGTATTATTTTCTCCCATGAAGACGGTA
CGCGACTGGGCGTGGAGCATCTGGTCGCATTGGGTCACCAGCAAATCGCGCTGTTAGCGGGCCCATTAAG
TTCTGTCTCGGCGCGTCTGCGTCTGGCTGGCTGGCATAAATATCTCACTCGCAATCAAATTCAGCCGATA
GCGGAACGGGAAGGCGACTGGAGTGCCATGTCCGGTTTTCAACAAACCATGCAAATGCTGAATGAGGGCA
TCGTTCCCACTGCGATGCTGGTTGCCAACGATCAGATGGCGCTGGGCGCAATGCGCGCCATTACCGAGTC
CGGGCTGCGCGTTGGTGCGGATATCTCGGTAGTGGGATACGACGATACCGAAGACAGCTCATGTTATATC
CCGCCGTTAACCACCATCAAACAGGATTTTCGCCTGCTGGGGCAAACCAGCGTGGACCGCTTGCTGCAAC
TCTCTCAGGGCCAGGCGGTGAAGGGCAATCAGCTGTTGCCCGTCTCACTGGTGAAAAGAAAAACCACCCT
GGCGCCCAATACGCAAACCGCCTCTCCCCGCGCGTTGGCCGATTCATTAATGCAGCTGGCACGACAGGTT
TCCCGACTGGAAAGCGGGCAGTGAGCGCAACGCAATTAATGTAAGTTAGCTCACTCATTAGGCACAATTC
TCATGTTTGACAGCTTATCATCGACTGCACGGTGCACCAATGCTTCTGGCGTCAGGCAGCCATCGGAAGC
TGTGGTATGGCTGTGCAGGTCGTAAATCACTGCATAATTCGTGTCGCTCAAGGCGCACTCCCGTTCTGGA
TAATGTTTTTTGCGCCGACATCATAACGGTTCTGGCAAATATTCTGAAATGAGCTGTTGACAATTAATCA
TCGGCTCGTATAATGTGTGGAATTGTGAGCGGATAACAATTTCACACAGGAAACAGCCAGTCCGTTTAGG
TGTTTTCACGAGCACTTCACCAACAAGGACCATAGATTATGAAAATCGAAGAACACCATCACCATCACCA
TTCCAGCGGTAAGCTTATGTCCCCTATACTAGGTTATTGGAAAATTAAGGGCCTTGTGCAACCCACTCGA
CTTCTTTTGGAATATCTTGAAGAAAAATATGAAGAGCATTTGTATGAGCGCGATGAAGGTGATAAATGGC
GAAACAAAAAGTTTGAATTGGGTTTGGAGTTTCCCAATCTTCCTTATTATATTGATGGTGATGTTAAATT
AACACAGTCTATGGCCATCATACGTTATATAGCTGACAAGCACAACATGTTGGGTGGTTGTCCAAAAGAG
CGTGCAGAGATTTCAATGCTTGAAGGAGCGGTTTTGGATATTAGATACGGTGTTTCGAGAATTGCATATA
GTAAAGACTTTGAAACTCTCAAAGTTGATTTTCTTAGCAAGCTACCTGAAATGCTGAAAATGTTCGAAGA
TCGTTTATGTCATAAAACATATTTAAATGGTGATCATGTAACCCATCCTGACTTCATGTTGTATGACGCT
CTTGATGTTGTTTTATACATGGACCCAATGTGCCTGGATGCGTTCCCAAAATTAGTTTGTTTTAAAAAAC
GTATTGAAGCTATCCCACAAATTGATAAGTACTTGAAATCCAGCAAGTATATAGCATGGCCTTTGCAGGG
CTGGCAAGCCACGTTTGGTGGTGGCGACCATCCTCCAAAATCGGATCTGGAAGTTCTGTTCCAGGGGCCC
CTGTCCAGCGGTCTGGTTCCGCGTGGTTCCGGTACCGCGGCCCAGCCGGCCATGGCCCAGGGCGCGCTGA
CCCAGTGCATCACCAAATGTGAACATACCCGTCCAAAACCAGGTGAACTGGCCTTTCGTAAAGGTGATGT
TGTCACCATTCTGGAAGCCTGCGAAAACAAATCCTGGTATCGTGTCAAACATCATACCTCCGGTCAAGAA
GGTTTACTGGCAGCAGGTGCACTGCGTGAACGTGAAGCGGCCGCATA
[142 nt withheld, positions 2568-2709]
C
[98 nt withheld, positions 2711-2808]
AGTTTGTACTGGTGACGAAACTCAGTGTCTAGCTAGAGTGGC
[149 nt withheld, positions 2851-2999]
T
[41 nt withheld, positions 3001-3041]
T
[62 nt withheld, positions 3043-3104]
A
[35 nt withheld, positions 3106-3140]
CCTCCCTCAATCGGTTGAATGTCGCCCTTTTGTCTTTGGCGCTGGTAAACCATATGAA
[86 nt withheld, positions 3199-3284]
T
[54 nt withheld, positions 3286-3339]
CTAGCGCCGCCCTATACCTTGTCTGCCTCCCCGCGTTGCGTCGCGGTGCATGGAGCCGGGCCACCTCGAC
CTGAATGGAAGCCGGCGGCACCTCGCTAACGGATTCACCACTCCAAGAATTGGAGCCAATCAATTCTTGC
GGAGAACTGTGAATGCGCAAACCAACCCTTGGCAGAACATATCCATCGCGTCCGCCATCTCCAGCAGCCG
CACGCGGCGCATCTCGGGCAGCGTTGGGTCCTGGCCACGGGTGCGCATGATCGTGCTCCTGTCGTTGAGG
ACCCGGCTAGGCTGGCGGGGTTGCCTTACTGGTTAGCAGAATGAATCACCGATACGCGAGCGAACGTGAA
GCGACTGCTGCTGCAAAACGTCTGCGACCTGAGCAACAACATGAATGGTCTTCGGTTTCCGTGTTTCGTA
AAGTCTGGAAACGCGGAAGTCAGCGCCCTGCACCATTATGTTCCGGATCTGCATCGCAGGATGCTGCTGG
CTACCCTGTGGAACACCTACATCTGTATTAACGAAGCGCTGGCATTGACCCTGAGTGATTTTTCTCTGGT
CCCGCCGCATCCATACCGCCAGTTGTTTACCCTCACAACGTTCCAGTAACCGGGCATGTTCATCATCAGT
AACCCGTATCGTGAGCATCCTCTCTCGTTTCATCGGTATCATTACCCCCATGAACAGAAATCCCCCTTAC
ACGGAGGCATCAGTGACCAAACAGGAAAAAACCGCCCTTAACATGGCCCGCTTTATCAGAAGCCAGACAT
TAACGCTTCTGGAGAAACTCAACGAGCTGGACGCGGATGAACAGGCAGACATCTGTGAATCGCTTCACGA
CCACGCTGATGAGCTTTACCGCAGGATCCGCGAAATTGTAAGCGTTAATATTTTGTTAAAATTCGCGTTA
AATTTTTGTTAAATCAGCTCATTTTTTAACCAATAGGCCGAAATCGGCAAAATCCCTTATAAATCAAAAG
AATAGACCGAGATAGGGT
[37 nt withheld, positions 4338-4374]
AAAGAACGTGGACTCCAACGTCAAAGG
[49 nt withheld, positions 4402-4450]
T
[91 nt withheld, positions 4452-4542]
G
[124 nt withheld, positions 4544-4667]
CGCGGATCCTGCCTCGCGCGTTTCGGTGATGACGGTGAAAACCTCTGACACATGCAGCTCCCGGAGACGG
TCACAGCTTGTCTGTAAGCGGATGCCGGGAGCAGACAAGCCCGTCAGGGCGCGTCAGCGGGTGTTGGCGG
GTGTCGGGGCGCAGCCATGACCCAGTCACGTAGCGATAGCGGAGTGTATACTGGCTTAACTATGCGGCAT
CAGAGCAGATTGTACTGAGAGTGCACCATATGCGGTGTGAAATACCGCACAGATGCGTAAGGAGAAAATA
CCGCATCAGGCGCTCTTCCGCTTCCTCGCTCACTGACTCGCTGCGCTCGGTCGTTCGGCTGCGGCGAGCG
GTATCAGCTCACTCAAAGGCGGTAATACGGTTATCCACAGAATCAGGGGATAACGCAGGAAAGAACATGT
GAGCAAAAGGCCAGCAAAAGGCCAGGAACCGTAAAAAGGCCGCGTTGCTGGCGTTTTTCCATAGGCTCCG
CCCCCCTGACGAGCATCACAAAAATCGACGCTCAAGTCAGAGGTGGCGAAACCCGACAGGACTATAAAGA
TACCAGGGTTTCCCCCTGGAAGCTCCCTCGTGCGCTCTCCTGTTCCGACCCTGCCGCTTACCGGATACCT
GTCCGCCTTTCTCCCTTCGGGAAGCGTGGCGCTTTCTCATAGCTCACGCTGTAGGTATCTCAGTTCGGTG
TAGGTCGTTCGCTCCAAGCTGGGCTGTGTGCACGAACCCCCCGTTCAGCCCGACCGCTGCGCCTTATCCG
GTAACTATCGTCTTGAGTCCAACCCGGTAAGACACGACTTATCGCCACTGGCAGCAGCCACTGGTAACAG
GATTAGCAGAGCGAGGTATGTAGGCGGTGCTACAGAGTTCTTGAAGTGGTGGCCTAACTACGGCTACACT
AGAAGGACAGTATTTGGTATCTGCGCTCTGCTGAAGCCAGTTACCTTCGGAAAAAGAGTTGGTAGCTCTT
GATCCGGCAAACAAACCACCGCTGGTAGCGGTGGTTTTTTTGTTTGCAAGCAGCAGATTACGCGCAGAAA
AAAAGGATCTCAAGAAGATCCTTTGATCTTTTCTACGGGGTCTGACGCTCAGTGGAACGAAAACTCACGT
TAAGGGATTTTGGTCATGAGATTATCAAAAAGGATCTTCACCTAGATCCTTTTAAATTAAAAATGAAGTT
TTAAATCAATCTAAAGTATATATGAGTAAACTTGGTCTGACAGTTACCAATGCTTAATCAGTGAGGCACC
TATCTCAGCGATCTGTCTATTTCGTTCATCCATAGTTGCCTGACTCCCCGTCGTGTAGATAACTACGATA
CGGGAGGGCTTACCATCTGGCCCCAGTGCTGCAATGATACCGCGAGACCCACGCTCACCGGCTCCAGATT
TATCAGCAATAAACCAGCCAGCCGGAAGGGCCGAGCGCAGAAGTGGTCCTGCAACTTTATCCGCCTCCAT
CCAGTCTATTAATTGTTGCCGGGAAGCTAGAGTAAGTAGTTCGCCAGTTAATAGTTTGCGCAACGTTGTT
GCCATTGCTGCAGGCATCGTGGTGTCACGCTCGTCGTTTGGTATGGCTTCATTCAGCTCCGGTTCCCAAC
GATCAAGGCGAGTTACATGATCCCCCATATTGTGCAAAAAAGCGGTTAGCTCCTTCGGTCCTCCGATCGT
TGTCAGAAGTAAGTTGGCCGCAGTGTTATCACTCATGGTTATGGCAGCACTGCATAATTCTCTTACTGTC
ATGCCATCCGTAAGATGCTTTTCTGTGACTGGTGAGTACTCAACCAAGTCATTCTGAGAATAGTGTATGC
GGCGACCGAGTTGCTCTTGCCCGGCGTCAACACGGGATAATACCGCGCCACATAGCAGAACTTTAAAAGT
GCTCATCATTGGAAAACGTTCTTCGGGGCGAAAACTCTCAAGGATCTTACCGCTGTTGAGATCCAGTTCG
ATGTAACCCACTCGTGCACCCAACTGATCTTCAGCATCTTTTACTTTCACCAGCGTTTCTGGGTGAGCAA
AAACAGGAAGGCAAAATGCCGCAAAAAAGGGAATAAGGGCGACACGGAAATGTTGAATACTCATACTCTT
CCTTTTTCAATATTATTGAAGCATTTATCAGGGTTATTGTCTCATGAGCGGATACATATTTGAATGTATT
TAGAAAAATAAACAAATAGGGGTTCCGCGCACATTTCCCCGAAAAGTGCCACCTGACGTCTAAGAAACCA
TTATTATCATGACA
Features (pLannotate 1.2.2; 21 found; start..end, strand, type, name):
     54..131     +  promoter       lacIq promoter: lacI (mutant); In the lacIq allele, a single base change in the promoter boosts expression of the lacI gene about 10-fold.
    132..1214    +  CDS            lacI: lac repressor; lacI; The lac repressor binds to the lac operator to inhibit transcription in E. coli. This inhibition can be relieved by adding lactose or isopropyl-β-D-thiogalactopyranoside (IPTG).
   1227..1248    +  protein_bind   CAP binding site: CAP binding activates transcription in the presence of cAMP. E. coli catabolite activator protein
   1267..1284    +  promoter       tet promoter (fragment): E. coli promoter for tetracycline efflux protein gene
   1457..1485    +  promoter       tac promoter: strong E. coli promoter; hybrid between the trp and lac UV5 promoters
   1493..1509    +  protein_bind   lac operator: The lac repressor binds to the lac operator to inhibit transcription in E. coli. This inhibition can be relieved by adding lactose or isopropyl-β-D-thiogalactopyranoside (IPTG). lac repressor encoded by lacI
   1594..1611    +  CDS            6xHis: 6xHis affinity tag
   1627..2280    +  CDS            GST26_SCHJA: Experimental evidence at protein level: Swiss-Prot protein existence level 1. GST isoenzymes appear to play a central role in the parasite detoxification system. Other functions are also suspected including a role in increasing the solubility of haematin in the parasite gut. From Schistosoma japonicum (Blood fluke).
   2380..2559    +  CDS            MATK (fragment): MATK_HUMAN - Also known as CTK, HYL. Experimental evidence at protein level: Swiss-Prot protein existence level 1. Could play a significant role in the signal transduction of hematopoietic cells. May regulate tyrosine kinase activity of SRC- family members in brain by specifically phosphorylating their C- terminal regulatory tyrosine residue which acts as a negative regulatory site. It may play an inhibitory role in the control of T- cell proliferation. From Homo sapiens (Human).
   2572..2619    +  terminator     fd terminator (sequence withheld): central terminator from bacteriophage fd (Otsuka and Kunisawa, 1982)
   2624..2836    +  CDS            M13 gene III (fragment) (sequence partly withheld): pIII; III; minor coat protein
   2851..3321    +  CDS            M13 gene III (fragment) (sequence partly withheld): pIII; III; minor coat protein
   3343..3413    +  CDS            TcR (fragment): tetracycline efflux protein; tet; confers resistance to tetracycline
   3655..4035    -  CDS            YPB1_ECOLX: Protein predicted: Swiss-Prot protein existence level 4. From Escherichia coli.
   4052..4203    +  CDS            rop (fragment): Rop protein, which maintains plasmids at low copy number; rop
   4239..4667    -  rep_origin     f1 ori (sequence partly withheld): f1 bacteriophage origin of replication; arrow indicates direction of (+) strand synthesis
   4676..4715    +  CDS            rop (fragment): Rop protein, which maintains plasmids at low copy number; rop
   4817..4957    +  misc_feature   bom: basis of mobility region from pBR322
   5143..5730    -  rep_origin     ori: high-copy-number ColE1/pMB1/pBR322/pUC origin of replication
   5904..6761    -  CDS            bla: BLAT_ECOLX - Experimental evidence at protein level: Swiss-Prot protein existence level 1. TEM-type are the most prevalent beta-lactamases in enterobacteria; they hydrolyze the beta-lactam bond in susceptible beta-lactam antibiotics, thus conferring resistance to penicillins and cephalosporins. TEM-3 and TEM-4 are capable of hydrolyzing cefotaxime and ceftazidime. TEM-5 is capable of hydrolyzing ceftazidime. TEM-6 is capable of hydrolyzing ceftazidime and aztreonam. TEM-8/CAZ-2, TEM- 16/CAZ-7 and TEM-24/CAZ-6 are markedly active against ceftazidime. IRT- 4 shows resistance to beta-lactamase in
   6762..6866    -  promoter       AmpR promoter: bla
