[The description below was written by a language model from this plasmid's Addgene catalogue record and pLannotate feature annotations shown in this document.]
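Description:
pHH0103_MATK-1/1 is a 6.9 kb bacterial expression plasmid for producing and purifying the SH3 domain of human MATK (megakaryocyte-associated tyrosine kinase, also known as CHK or CTK), made as part of a family-wide survey of human SH3 domain binding specificities. It is built on the pHH0103 backbone, a pBR322-type vector with a ColE1/pMB1 origin, the bom mobilisation region and a bla (ampicillin resistance) gene driven by its own promoter. The catalogue lists it as low copy. An f1 origin is also present and appears to be inserted within rop, which is annotated only as two flanking fragments.

Expression is driven by the IPTG-inducible tac promoter with a downstream lac operator. The plasmid carries its own lacI gene under the up-regulated lacIq promoter, so repression should be tight until induction. The annotated features downstream of the promoter run in order from a 6xHis tag, through Schistosoma japonicum glutathione S-transferase, to the MATK fragment. The insert is recorded as about 230 bp, cloned between SfiI and NotI sites, of which 180 bp is annotated as MATK coding sequence. This arrangement is consistent with a doubly tagged His-GST-SH3 fusion that can be captured on nickel or glutathione resins, although the table does not confirm the reading frame across the junctions.

A bacteriophage fd terminator follows the insert. Beyond it lie two fragments of M13 gene III, plus remnants of the tetracycline resistance gene and its promoter. These suggest the backbone descends from a phage-display phagemid, though the record does not say so. Positioned after the terminator, the gene III fragments are probably not part of the expressed protein.
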