Addgene plasmid #91455: pHH0103_MATK-1/1
Purpose: Protein expression and purification of human SH3 domain construct MATK-1/1
Depositing lab: Sachdev Sidhu. Depositing organization: University of Toronto. Publication: Comprehensive Analysis of the Human SH3 Domain Family Reveals a Wide Variety of Non-canonical Specificities. Teyra J, Huang H, Jain S, Guan X, Dong A, Liu Y, Tempel W, Min J, Tong Y, Kim PM, Bader GD, Sidhu SS. Structure. 2017 Oct 3;25(10):1598-1610.e3. doi: 10.1016/j.str.2017.07.017. Epub 2017 Sep 7. PubMed 28890361.
Backbone
  Vector backbone: pHH0103
  Vector type: Bacterial Expression
Growth in bacteria
  Bacterial resistance: Ampicillin, 100 μg/mL
  Growth temperature: 37°C
  Growth strain: DH5alpha
  Copy number: Low Copy
Gene/Insert
  Gene/Insert name: MATK-1/1
  Species: H. sapiens (human)
  Insert size (bp): 230
  Entrez Gene: MATK (a.k.a. CHK, CTK, HHYLTK, HYL, HYLTK, Lsk)
  Cloning method: Restriction Enzyme; 5′ cloning site Sfi1 (unknown if destroyed); 3′ cloning site Not1 (unknown if destroyed)
Terms and licenses: Academic/Nonprofit Terms; Industry Terms: Not Available to Industry
How to cite: pHH0103_MATK-1/1 was a gift from Sachdev Sidhu (Addgene plasmid # 91455 ; http://n2t.net/addgene:91455 ; RRID:Addgene_91455)
