>Addgene plasmid #91455 | pHH0103_MATK-1/1 | depositor partial sequence | sequence record 175943 | insert sequence
GGTACCGAATTCGGATCCGCGCGCTGACCCAGTGCATCACCAAATGTGAACATACCCGTCCAAAACCAGG
TGAACTGGCCTTTCGTAAAGGTGATGTTGTCACCATTCTGGAAGCCTGCGAAAACAAATCCTGGTATCGT
GTCAAACATCATACCTCCGGTCAAGAAGGTTTACTGGCAGCAGGTGCACTGCGTGAACGTGAAGCGGCCG
CTAGCTAAGTCGACGAGCTC
